Addgene plasmid #197843: pJMC-L2-Reverse-Donor-BsaI
Purpose: Donor vector to restore L2 destination via BsaI (reverse orientation)
Depositing lab: Daniel Voytas. Depositing organization: University of Minnesota. Publication: An extensible vector toolkit and parts library for advanced engineering of plant genomes. Chamness JC, Kumar J, Cruz AJ, Rhuby E, Holum MJ, Cody JP, Tibebu R, Gamo ME, Starker CG, Zhang F, Voytas DF. Plant Genome. 2023 Mar 9:e20312. doi: 10.1002/tpg2.20312. PubMed 36896468.
Backbone
  Vector backbone: Unspecified
  Backbone manufacturer: Self-made
  Vector type: Unspecified
Growth in bacteria
  Bacterial resistance: Chloramphenicol and Ampicillin, 25 & 100 μg/mL
  Growth temperature: 37°C
  Growth strain: ccdB Survival
  Copy number: High Copy
Gene/Insert
  Gene/Insert name: None
  Species: Synthetic
  Cloning method: Restriction Enzyme; 5′ cloning site Unknown (unknown if destroyed)
Terms and licenses: Academic/Nonprofit Terms; Industry Terms: Not Available to Industry
Depositor comments: Please visit https://www.biorxiv.org/content/10.1101/2022.10.15.511792v1 for bioRxiv preprint.
How to cite: pJMC-L2-Reverse-Donor-BsaI was a gift from Daniel Voytas (Addgene plasmid # 197843 ; http://n2t.net/addgene:197843 ; RRID:Addgene_197843)
