[The description below was written by a language model from this plasmid's Addgene catalogue record and pLannotate feature annotations shown in this document.]
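Description:
pJMC-L2-Reverse-Donor-BsaI is a small (about 4.4 kb), high-copy E. coli helper plasmid from a modular vector toolkit and parts library for plant genome engineering. Its stated purpose is to act as a donor that restores a level 2 (L2) destination site, in reverse orientation, through BsaI-based cloning. The record lists no gene insert, describes the content as synthetic, and leaves the backbone and vector type unspecified (self-made). Propagation relies on a ColE1/pUC-type origin, with an ampicillin resistance gene (bla under its own promoter) on the backbone.

The functional payload is a counter-selection cassette rather than an expression unit. It combines a chloramphenicol acetyltransferase gene, preceded by a cat promoter fragment, with a complete ccdB toxin gene preceded by a ccdA fragment. This is the familiar CmR–ccdB arrangement used to mark empty destination sites. CcdB poisons DNA gyrase in ordinary cloning strains, so the plasmid must be kept in a ccdB-tolerant host, and it is selected on both chloramphenicol and ampicillin. Presumably, releasing this cassette with BsaI and ligating it into an assembled construct recreates a selectable and counter-selectable acceptor site for a further round of assembly. However, the feature table does not annotate the BsaI sites or their overhangs.

Upstream of the cassette, the annotation also picks up a CAP binding site, two lac UV5 promoters and an eco47IR fragment, along with short lacI and RSF origin fragments. A reverse-oriented T7 promoter lies downstream. These look like remnants of parental cloning vectors, and the record assigns them no role.
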