Features (pLannotate 1.2.2; 14 found; start..end, strand, type, name):
      1..23      +  rep_origin     RSF ori (fragment): Plasmids containing the RSF 1030 origin of replication can be propagated in E. coli cells that contain additional plasmids with compatible origins.
     25..108     +  CDS            lacI (fragment): lac repressor; lacI; The lac repressor binds to the lac operator to inhibit transcription in E. coli. This inhibition can be relieved by adding lactose or isopropyl-β-D-thiogalactopyranoside (IPTG).
    133..154     +  protein_bind   CAP binding site: CAP binding activates transcription in the presence of cAMP. E. coli catabolite activator protein
    169..199     +  promoter       lac UV5 promoter: E. coli lac promoter with an "up" mutation
    252..635     +  CDS            eco47IR (fragment): T2E7_ECOLX - Protein predicted: Swiss-Prot protein existence level 4. Recognizes the double-stranded sequence GGWCC and cleaves after G-1. From Escherichia coli.
    686..716     +  promoter       lac UV5 promoter: E. coli lac promoter with an "up" mutation
    740..769     +  promoter       cat promoter (fragment): promoter of the E. coli cat gene encoding chloramphenicol acetyltransferase
    770..1450    +  CDS            CmR: chloramphenicol acetyltransferase confers resistance to chloramphenicol
   1607..1765    +  CDS            ccdA (fragment): CCDA_ECO57 - Also known as H, letA. Experimental evidence at protein level: Swiss-Prot protein existence level 1. Antitoxin component of a type II toxin-antitoxin (TA) system which inhibits the post-segregational killing (PSK) of plasmid-free cells, also referred to as a plasmid addiction system. Binds to and blocks the activity of CcdB; will also remove bound CcdB protein from the CcdB-GyrA complex by forming a CcdA-CcdB complex, a process termed rejuvenation. Functions as a transcriptional corepressor for the ccdAB operon, repression also requires CcdB (By similarity). From Escherichia coli
   1770..2072    +  CDS            ccdB: CCDB_ECOLI - Also known as G, letB, letD. Experimental evidence at protein level: Swiss-Prot protein existence level 1. Toxic component of a type II toxin-antitoxin (TA) system, functioning in plasmid maintainence. Responsible for the post- segregational killing (PSK) of plasmid-free cells, also referred to as a plasmid addiction system. Half-life of over 2 hours. Cell killing by CcdB is accompanied by filamentation, defects in chromosome and plasmid segregation, defects in cell division, formation of anucleate cells, decreased DNA synthesis and plasmid loss. Interferes with the activity of DN
   2153..2171    -  promoter       T7 promoter: promoter for bacteriophage T7 RNA polymerase
   2563..2667    +  promoter       AmpR promoter: bla
   2668..3528    +  CDS            AmpR: β-lactamase; bla; confers resistance to ampicillin, carbenicillin, and related antibiotics
   3699..4287    +  rep_origin     ori: high-copy-number ColE1/pMB1/pBR322/pUC origin of replication
>Addgene plasmid #197843 | pJMC-L2-Reverse-Donor-BsaI | addgene full sequence | sequence record 390574 | Addgene NGS Result
GTCAGTGAGCGAGGAAGCGGAAGAGCGCCCAATACGCAAACCGCCTCTCCCCGCGCGTTGGCCGATTCAT
TAATGCAGCTGGCACGACAGGTTTCCCGACTGGAAAGCAATTGGCAGTGAGCGCAACGCAATTAATGTGA
GTTAGCTCACTCATTAGGCACCCCAGGCTTTACACTTTATGCTTCCGGCTCGTATAATGTGTGGAATTAT
GAGCGGATAATAATTTCACACAGGAGGTTTAAACTTTAAACATGTCAAAAGAGACATCTTTTGTTAAGAA
TGCTGAGGAACTTGCAAAGCAAAAAATGGATGCTATTAACCCTGAACTTTCTTCAAAATTTAAATTTTTA
ATAAAATTCCTGTCTCAGTTTCCTGAAGCTTGCTCTAAACCTCGTTCAAAAAAAATGCAGAATAAAGTTG
GTCAAGAGGAACATATTGAATATTTAGCTCGTAGTTTTCATGAGAGTCGATTGCCAAGAAAACCCACGCC
ACCTACAACGGTTCCTGATGAGGTGGTTAGCATAGTTCTTAATATAAGTTTTAATATACAGCCTGAAAAT
CTTGAGAGAATAAAAGAAGAACATCGATTTTCCATGGCAGCTGAGAATATTGTAGGAGATCTTCTAGAAA
GATTTTGGTCTCTACCGCACTTTTTGCAGGTGCGGCCGCATTAGGCACCCCAGGCTTTACACTTTATGCT
TCCGGCTCGTATAATGTGTGGATTTTGAGTTAGGATCCGTCGAGATTTTCAGGAGCTAAGGAAGCTAAAA
TGGAGAAAAAAATCACTGGATATACCACCGTTGATATATCCCAATGGCATCGTAAAGAACATTTTGAGGC
ATTTCAGTCAGTCGCTCAATGTACCTATAACCAGACCGTTCAGCTTGATATTACGGCCTTTTTAAAGACC
GTAAAGAAAAATAAGCACAAGTTTTATCCGGCCTTTATTCACATTCTTGCCCGCCTGATGAATGCTCATC
CGGAATTCCGTATGGCAATGAAAGACGGTGAGCTGGTGATATGGGATAGTGTTCACCCTTGTTACACCGT
TTTCCATGAGCAAACTGAAACGTTTTCATCGCTCTGGAGTGAATACCACGACGATTTCCGGCAGTTTCTA
CACATATATTCGCAAGATGTGGCGTGTTACGGTGAAAACCTGGCCTATTTCCCTAAAGGGTTTATTGAGA
ATATGTTTTTCGTTTCAGCCAATCCCTGGGTGAGTTTCACCAGTTTTGATTTAAACGTGGCCAATATGGA
CAACTTCTTCGCCCCCGTTTTCACCATGGGCAAATATTATACGCAAGGCGACAAGGTGCTGATGCCGCTG
GCGATTCAGGTTCATCATGCCGTTTGTGATGGCTTCCATGTCGGCAGAATGCTTAATGAATTACAACAGT
ACTGCGATGAGTGGCAGGCGGGGCGTAATCTAGAGGATCCGGCTTACTAAAAGCCAGATAACAGTATGCG
TATTTGCGCGCTGATTTTTGCGGTATAAGAATATATACTGATATGTATACCCGAAGTATGTCAAAAGGAG
GTATGCTATGAAGCAGCGTATTACAGTGACAGTTGACAGCGACAGCTATCAGTTGCTCAAGGCATATATG
ATGTCAATATCTCCGGTCTGGTAAGCACAACCATGCAGAATGAAGCCCGTCGTCTGCGTGCCGAACGCTG
GAAAGCGGAAAATCAGGAAGGGATGGCTGAGGTCGCCCGGTTTATTGAAATGAACGGCTCTTTTGCTGAC
GAGAACAGGGGCTGGTGAAATGCAGTTTAAGGTTTACACCTATAAAAGAGAGAGCCGTTATCGTCTGTTT
GTGGATGTACAGAGTGATATTATTGACACGCCCGGGCGACGGATGGTGATCCCCCTGGCCAGTGCACGTC
TGCTGTCAGATAAAGTCTCCCGTGAACTTTACCCGGTGGTGCATATCGGGGATGAAAGCTGGCGCATGAT
GACCACCGATATGGCCAGTGTGCCGGTTTCCGTTATCGGGGAAGAAGTGGCTGATCTCAGCCACCGCGAA
AATGACATCAAAAACGCCATTAACCTGATGTTCTGGGGAATATAACACCTGCAAAACGGTAGTGAGAGAC
CAAAATCTTGCTGAAAAACTCGAGCCATCCGGAAGATCTGGCGGCCGCTCTCCCTATAGTGAGTCGTATT
ACGCCGGATGGATATGGTGTTCAGGCACAAGTGTTAAAGCAGTTGATTTTATTCACTATGATGAAAAAAA
CAATGAATGGAACCTGCTCCAAGTTAAAAATAGAGATAATACCGAAAACTCATCGAGTAGTAAGATTAGA
GATAATACAACAATAAAAAAATGGTTTAGAACTTACTCACAGCGTGATGCTACTAATTGGGACAATTTTC
CAGATGAAGTATCATCTAAGAATTTAAATGAAGAAGACTTCAGAGCTTTTGTTAAAAATTATTTGGCAAA
AATAATATAATTCGGCTGCAGGGGCGGCCTCGTGATACGCCTATTTTTATAGGTTAATGTCATGATAATA
ATGGTTTCTTAGACGTCAGGTGGCACTTTTCGGGGAAATGTGCGCGGAACCCCTATTTGTTTATTTTTCT
AAATACATTCAAATATGTATCCGCTCATGAGACAATAACCCTGATAAATGCTTCAATAATATTGAAAAAG
GAAGAGTATGAGTATTCAACATTTCCGTGTCGCCCTTATTCCCTTTTTTGCGGCATTTTGCCTTCCTGTT
TTTGCTCACCCAGAAACGCTGGTGAAAGTAAAAGATGCTGAAGATCAGTTGGGTGCACGAGTGGGTTACA
TCGAACTGGATCTCAACAGCGGTAAGATCCTTGAGAGTTTTCGCCCCGAAGAACGTTTTCCAATGATGAG
CACTTTTAAAGTTCTGCTATGTGGCGCGGTATTATCCCGTATTGACGCCGGGCAAGAGCAACTCGGTCGC
CGCATACACTATTCTCAGAATGACTTGGTTGAGTACTCACCAGTCACAGAAAAGCATCTTACGGATGGCA
TGACAGTAAGAGAATTATGCAGTGCTGCCATAACCATGAGTGATAACACTGCGGCCAACTTACTTCTGAC
AACGATCGGAGGACCGAAGGAGCTAACCGCTTTTTTGCACAACATGGGGGATCATGTAACTCGCCTTGAT
CGTTGGGAACCGGAGCTGAATGAAGCCATACCAAACGACGAGCGTGACACCACGATGCCTGTAGCAATGG
CAACAACGTTGCGCAAACTATTAACTGGCGAACTACTTACTCTAGCTTCCCGGCAACAATTAATAGACTG
GATGGAGGCGGATAAAGTTGCAGGACCACTTCTGCGCTCGGCCCTTCCGGCTGGCTGGTTTATTGCTGAT
AAATCTGGAGCCGGTGAGCGTGGGTCACGCGGTATCATTGCAGCACTGGGGCCAGATGGTAAGCCCTCCC
GTATCGTAGTTATCTACACGACGGGGAGTCAGGCAACTATGGATGAACGAAATAGACAGATCGCTGAGAT
AGGTGCCTCACTGATTAAGCATTGGTAACTGTCAGACCAAGTTTACTCATATATACTTTAGATTGATTTA
AAACTTCATTTTTAATTTAAAAGGATCTAGGTGAAGATCCTTTTTGATAATCTCATGACCAAAATCCCTT
AACGTGAGTTTTCGTTCCACTGAGCGTCAGACCCCGTAGAAAAGATCAAAGGATCTTCTTGAGATCCTTT
TTTTCTGCGCGTAATCTGCTGCTTGCAAACAAAAAAACCACCGCTACCAGCGGTGGTTTGTTTGCCGGAT
CAAGAGCTACCAACTCTTTTTCCGAAGGTAACTGGCTTCAGCAGAGCGCAGATACCAAATACTGTTCTTC
TAGTGTAGCCGTAGTTAGGCCACCACTTCAAGAACTCTGTAGCACCGCCTACATACCTCGCTCTGCTAAT
CCTGTTACCAGTGGCTGCTGCCAGTGGCGATAAGTCGTGTCTTACCGGGTTGGACTCAAGACGATAGTTA
CCGGATAAGGCGCAGCGGTCGGGCTGAACGGGGGGTTCGTGCACACAGCCCAGCTTGGAGCGAACGACCT
ACACCGAACTGAGATACCTACAGCGTGAGCTATGAGAAAGCGCCACGCTTCCCGAAGGGAGAAAGGCGGA
CAGGTATCCGGTAAGCGGCAGGGTCGGAACAGGAGAGCGCACGAGGGAGCTTCCAGGGGGAAACGCCTGG
TATCTTTATAGTCCTGTCGGGTTTCGCCACCTCTGACTTGAGCGTCGATTTTTGTGATGCTCGTCAGGGG
GGCGGAGCCTATGGAAAAACGCCAGCAACGCGGCCTTTTTACGGTTCCTGGCCTTTTGCTGGCCTTTTGC
TCACATGTTCTTTCCTGCGTTATCCCCTGATTCTGTGGATAACCGTATTACCGCCTTTGAGTGAGCTGAT
ACCGCTCGCCGCAGCCGAACGACCGAGCGCAGCGA
